>Addgene plasmid #13138 | pc3XB-ZF39 | depositor full sequence | sequence record 7487 | Author sequence
GACGGATCGGGAGATCTCCCGATCCCCTATGGTGCACTCTCAGTACAATCTGCTCTGATGCCGCATAGTT
AAGCCAGTATCTGCTCCCTGCTTGTGTGTTGGAGGTCGCTGAGTAGTGCGCGAGCAAAATTTAAGCTACA
ACAAGGCAAGGCTTGACCGACAATTGCATGAAGAATCTGCTTAGGGTTAGGCGTTTTGCGCTGCTTCGCG
ATGTACGGGCCAGATATACGCGTTGACATTGATTATTGACTAGTTATTAATAGTAATCAATTACGGGGTC
ATTAGTTCATAGCCCATATATGGAGTTCCGCGTTACATAACTTACGGTAAATGGCCCGCCTGGCTGACCG
CCCAACGACCCCCGCCCATTGACGTCAATAATGACGTATGTTCCCATAGTAACGCCAATAGGGACTTTCC
ATTGACGTCAATGGGTGGAGTATTTACGGTAAACTGCCCACTTGGCAGTACATCAAGTGTATCATATGCC
AAGTACGCCCCCTATTGACGTCAATGACGGTAAATGGCCCGCCTGGCATTATGCCCAGTACATGACCTTA
TGGGACTTTCCTACTTGGCAGTACATCTACGTATTAGTCATCGCTATTACCATGGTGATGCGGTTTTGGC
AGTACATCAATGGGCGTGGATAGCGGTTTGACTCACGGGGATTTCCAAGTCTCCACCCCATTGACGTCAA
TGGGAGTTTGTTTTGGCACCAAAATCAACGGGACTTTCCAAAATGTCGTAACAACTCCGCCCCATTGACG
CAAATGGGCGGTAGGCGTGTACGGTGGGAGGTCTATATAAGCAGAGCTCTCTGGCTAACTAGAGAACCCA
CTGCTTACTGGCTTATCGAAATTAATACGACTCACTATAGGGAGACCCAAGCTGGCTAGCGTTTAAACGG
GCCCTCTAGACCCGGGGAGAAGAAATTTGCCTGCCCTGAGTGTCCTAAGCGCTTCATGACAAGCGCCAAC
CTGAGCCGTCATATCAAGACCCACACCGGTGGATCCTCTGCACAGTAGTAAGCTTAAGTTTAAACCGCTG
ATCAGCCTCGACTGTGCCTTCTAGTTGCCAGCCATCTGTTGTTTGCCCCTCCCCCGTGCCTTCCTTGACC
CTGGAAGGTGCCACTCCCACTGTCCTTTCCTAATAAAATGAGGAAATTGCATCGCATTGTCTGAGTAGGT
GTCATTCTATTCTGGGGGGTGGGGTGGGGCAGGACAGCAAGGGGGAGGATTGGGAAGACAATAGCAGGCA
TGCTGGGGATGCGGTGGGCTCTATGGCTTCTGAGGCGGAAAGAACCAGCTGGGGCTCTAGGGGGTATCCC
C
[124 nt withheld, positions 1332-1455]
C
[91 nt withheld, positions 1457-1547]
A
[49 nt withheld, positions 1549-1597]
CCTTTGACGTTGGAGTCCACGTTCTTT
[37 nt withheld, positions 1625-1661]
ACCCTATCTCGGTCTATTCTTTTGATTTATAAGGGATTTTGCCGATTTCGGCCTATTGGTTAAAAAATGA
GCTGATTTAACAAAAATTTAACGCGAATTAATTCTGTGGAATGTGTGTCAGTTAGGGTGTGGAAAGTCCC
CAGGCTCCCCAGCAGGCAGAAGTATGCAAAGCATGCATCTCAATTAGTCAGCAACCAGGTGTGGAAAGTC
CCCAGGCTCCCCAGCAGGCAGAAGTATGCAAAGCATGCATCTCAATTAGTCAGCAACCATAGTCCCGCCC
CTAACTCCGCCCATCCCGCCCCTAACTCCGCCCAGTTCCGCCCATTCTCCGCCCCATGGCTGACTAATTT
TTTTTATTTATGCAGAGGCCGAGGCCGCCTCTGCCTCTGAGCTATTCCAGAAGTAGTGAGGAGGCTTTTT
TGGAGGCCTAGGCTTTTGCAAAAAGCTCCCGGCCGGGAGCTTGTATATCCATTTTCGGATCTGATCAAGA
GACAGGATGAGGATCGTTTCGCATGATTGAACAAGATGGATTGCACGCAGGTTCTCCGGCCGCTTGGGTG
GAGAGGCTATTCGGCTATGACTGGGCACAACAGACAATCGGCTGCTCTGATGCCGCCGTGTTCCGGCTGT
CAGCGCAGGGGCGCCCGGTTCTTTTTGTCAAGACCGACCTGTCCGGTGCCCTGAATGAACTGCAGGACGA
GGCAGCGCGGCTATCGTGGCTGGCCACGACGGGCGTTCCTTGCGCAGCTGTGCTCGACGTTGTCACTGAA
GCGGGAAGGGACTGGCTGCTATTGGGCGAAGTGCCGGGGCAGGATCTCCTGTCATCTCACCTTGCTCCTG
CCGAGAAAGTATCCATCATGGCTGATGCAATGCGGCGGCTGCATACGCTTGATCCGGCTACCTGCCCATT
CGACCACCAAGCGAAACATCGCATCGAGCGAGCACGTACTCGGATGGAAGCCGGTCTTGTCGATCAGGAT
GATCTGGACGAAGAGCATCAGGGGCTCGCGCCAGCCGAACTGTTCGCCAGGCTCAAGGCGCGCATGCCCG
ACGGCGAGGATCTCGTCGTGACCCATGGCGATGCCTGCTTGCCGAATATCATGGTGGAAAATGGCCGCTT
TTCTGGATTCATCGACTGTGGCCGGCTGGGTGTGGCGGACCGCTATCAGGACATAGCGTTGGCTACCCGT
GATATTGCTGAAGAGCTTGGCGGCGAATGGGCTGACCGCTTCCTCGTGCTTTACGGTATCGCCGCTCCCG
ATTCGCAGCGCATCGCCTTCTATCGCCTTCTTGACGAGTTCTTCTGAGCGGGACTCTGGGGTTCGAAATG
ACCGACCAAGCGACGCCCAACCTGCCATCACGAGATTTCGATTCCACCGCCGCCTTCTATGAAAGGTTGG
GCTTCGGAATCGTTTTCCGGGACGCCGGCTGGATGATCCTCCAGCGCGGGGATCTCATGCTGGAGTTCTT
CGCCCACCCCAACTTGTTTATTGCAGCTTATAATGGTTACAAATAAAGCAATAGCATCACAAATTTCACA
AATAAAGCATTTTTTTCACTGCATTCTAGTTGTGGTTTGTCCAAACTCATCAATGTATCTTATCATGTCT
GTATACCGTCGACCTCTAGCTAGAGCTTGGCGTAATCATGGTCATAGCTGTTTCCTGTGTGAAATTGTTA
TCCGCTCACAATTCCACACAACATACGAGCCGGAAGCATAAAGTGTAAAGCCTGGGGTGCCTAATGAGTG
AGCTAACTCACATTAATTGCGTTGCGCTCACTGCCCGCTTTCCAGTCGGGAAACCTGTCGTGCCAGCTGC
ATTAATGAATCGGCCAACGCGCGGGGAGAGGCGGTTTGCGTATTGGGCGCTCTTCCGCTTCCTCGCTCAC
TGACTCGCTGCGCTCGGTCGTTCGGCTGCGGCGAGCGGTATCAGCTCACTCAAAGGCGGTAATACGGTTA
TCCACAGAATCAGGGGATAACGCAGGAAAGAACATGTGAGCAAAAGGCCAGCAAAAGGCCAGGAACCGTA
AAAAGGCCGCGTTGCTGGCGTTTTTCCATAGGCTCCGCCCCCCTGACGAGCATCACAAAAATCGACGCTC
AAGTCAGAGGTGGCGAAACCCGACAGGACTATAAAGATACCAGGCGTTTCCCCCTGGAAGCTCCCTCGTG
CGCTCTCCTGTTCCGACCCTGCCGCTTACCGGATACCTGTCCGCCTTTCTCCCTTCGGGAAGCGTGGCGC
TTTCTCATAGCTCACGCTGTAGGTATCTCAGTTCGGTGTAGGTCGTTCGCTCCAAGCTGGGCTGTGTGCA
CGAACCCCCCGTTCAGCCCGACCGCTGCGCCTTATCCGGTAACTATCGTCTTGAGTCCAACCCGGTAAGA
CACGACTTATCGCCACTGGCAGCAGCCACTGGTAACAGGATTAGCAGAGCGAGGTATGTAGGCGGTGCTA
CAGAGTTCTTGAAGTGGTGGCCTAACTACGGCTACACTAGAAGAACAGTATTTGGTATCTGCGCTCTGCT
GAAGCCAGTTACCTTCGGAAAAAGAGTTGGTAGCTCTTGATCCGGCAAACAAACCACCGCTGGTAGCGGT
TTTTTTGTTTGCAAGCAGCAGATTACGCGCAGAAAAAAAGGATCTCAAGAAGATCCTTTGATCTTTTCTA
CGGGGTCTGACGCTCAGTGGAACGAAAACTCACGTTAAGGGATTTTGGTCATGAGATTATCAAAAAGGAT
CTTCACCTAGATCCTTTTAAATTAAAAATGAAGTTTTAAATCAATCTAAAGTATATATGAGTAAACTTGG
TCTGACAGTTACCAATGCTTAATCAGTGAGGCACCTATCTCAGCGATCTGTCTATTTCGTTCATCCATAG
TTGCCTGACTCCCCGTCGTGTAGATAACTACGATACGGGAGGGCTTACCATCTGGCCCCAGTGCTGCAAT
GATACCGCGAGACCCACGCTCACCGGCTCCAGATTTATCAGCAATAAACCAGCCAGCCGGAAGGGCCGAG
CGCAGAAGTGGTCCTGCAACTTTATCCGCCTCCATCCAGTCTATTAATTGTTGCCGGGAAGCTAGAGTAA
GTAGTTCGCCAGTTAATAGTTTGCGCAACGTTGTTGCCATTGCTACAGGCATCGTGGTGTCACGCTCGTC
GTTTGGTATGGCTTCATTCAGCTCCGGTTCCCAACGATCAAGGCGAGTTACATGATCCCCCATGTTGTGC
AAAAAAGCGGTTAGCTCCTTCGGTCCTCCGATCGTTGTCAGAAGTAAGTTGGCCGCAGTGTTATCACTCA
TGGTTATGGCAGCACTGCATAATTCTCTTACTGTCATGCCATCCGTAAGATGCTTTTCTGTGACTGGTGA
GTACTCAACCAAGTCATTCTGAGAATAGTGTATGCGGCGACCGAGTTGCTCTTGCCCGGCGTCAATACGG
GATAATACCGCGCCACATAGCAGAACTTTAAAAGTGCTCATCATTGGAAAACGTTCTTCGGGGCGAAAAC
TCTCAAGGATCTTACCGCTGTTGAGATCCAGTTCGATGTAACCCACTCGTGCACCCAACTGATCTTCAGC
ATCTTTTACTTTCACCAGCGTTTCTGGGTGAGCAAAAACAGGAAGGCAAAATGCCGCAAAAAAGGGAATA
AGGGCGACACGGAAATGTTGAATACTCATACTCTTCCTTTTTCAATATTATTGAAGCATTTATCAGGGTT
ATTGTCTCATGAGCGGATACATATTTGAATGTATTTAGAAAAATAAACAAATAGGGGTTCCGCGCACATT
TCCCCGAAAAGTGCCACCTGACGTC
Features (pLannotate 1.2.2; 19 found; start..end, strand, type, name):
     28..80      -  misc_feature   bom (fragment): basis of mobility region from pBR322
    235..614     +  enhancer       CMV enhancer: human cytomegalovirus immediate early enhancer
    615..818     +  promoter       CMV promoter: human cytomegalovirus (CMV) immediate early promoter
    814..847     +  LTR            5' LTR (truncated) (fragment): truncated 5' long terminal repeat (LTR) from HIV-1
    863..881     +  promoter       T7 promoter: promoter for bacteriophage T7 RNA polymerase
   1062..1286    +  polyA_signal   bGH poly(A) signal: bovine growth hormone polyadenylation signal
   1290..1311    +  promoter       SV40 promoter (fragment): SV40 enhancer and early promoter
   1332..1760    +  rep_origin     f1 ori (sequence partly withheld): f1 bacteriophage origin of replication; arrow indicates direction of (+) strand synthesis
   1774..2103    +  promoter       SV40 promoter: SV40 enhancer and early promoter
   2174..2965    +  CDS            neo: KKA2_KLEPN - Also known as kan, nptII. Experimental evidence at protein level: Swiss-Prot protein existence level 1. Resistance to kanamycin, neomycin, paromomycin, ribostamycin, butirosin and gentamicin B. From Klebsiella pneumoniae.
   2989..3147    +  CDS            ble (fragment): BLE_KLEPN - Experimental evidence at protein level: Swiss-Prot protein existence level 1. Binding protein with a strong affinity to the bleomycin family of antibiotics. Binds to CL990; an antimitotic-antibiotic compound. From Klebsiella pneumoniae.
   3142..3263    +  polyA_signal   SV40 poly(A) signal: SV40 polyadenylation signal
   3336..3352    -  protein_bind   lac operator: The lac repressor binds to the lac operator to inhibit transcription in E. coli. This inhibition can be relieved by adding lactose or isopropyl-β-D-thiogalactopyranoside (IPTG). lac repressor encoded by lacI
   3360..3390    -  promoter       lac promoter: promoter for the E. coli lac operon
   3405..3426    -  protein_bind   CAP binding site: CAP binding activates transcription in the presence of cAMP. E. coli catabolite activator protein
   3439..3531    -  CDS            lacI (fragment): lac repressor; lacI; The lac repressor binds to the lac operator to inhibit transcription in E. coli. This inhibition can be relieved by adding lactose or isopropyl-β-D-thiogalactopyranoside (IPTG).
   3714..4299    -  rep_origin     ori: high-copy-number ColE1/pMB1/pBR322/pUC origin of replication
   4470..5330    -  CDS            AmpR: β-lactamase; bla; confers resistance to ampicillin, carbenicillin, and related antibiotics
   5331..5435    -  promoter       AmpR promoter: bla
