[The description below was written by a language model from this plasmid's Addgene catalogue record and pLannotate feature annotations shown in this document.]
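Description:
pc3XB-ZF39 is a mammalian expression plasmid built on pc3XB, a modified version of Invitrogen's pcDNA3, and it serves as an archive vector for a single engineered zinc finger module. It belongs to the Zinc Finger Consortium Modular Assembly Kit v1.0. In E. coli it replicates from a high-copy ColE1/pUC-type origin and is selected with ampicillin through the β-lactamase gene and its native promoter. An f1 origin is also present, which allows single-stranded DNA production. For mammalian cells, an SV40 early promoter drives the neomycin phosphotransferase gene followed by an SV40 polyadenylation signal, permitting G418 selection. The short bom, HIV-1 LTR, ble, lacI and lac promoter/operator hits in the automated annotation appear to be backbone remnants or partial matches rather than functional payload.

The insert, ZF39, is about 90 bp and encodes one zinc finger from the Sangamo module set, recorded as recognising the DNA triplet GAT. It sits between XbaI and BamHI sites, both of which are retained. By position, this places it in the unannotated gap between the T7 promoter and the bovine growth hormone polyadenylation signal, downstream of the CMV immediate early enhancer and promoter; the feature table does not annotate the finger itself. The preserved flanking sites fit the kit's purpose: individual finger modules are combined by restriction-based cloning into multi-finger arrays with chosen target specificities. According to the associated publication, these arrays are used to engineer zinc finger nucleases by modular assembly. The record does not describe any tags or other sequences fused to the finger in this plasmid.
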