>Addgene plasmid #13138 | pc3XB-ZF39 | addgene partial sequence | sequence record 19522 | CMV-F 5'-CGCAAATGGGCGGTAGGCGTG-3'
GGCTACTAGAGAACCACTGCTTACTGGCTTATCGAAATTAATACGACTCACTATAGGGAGACCCAAGCTG
GCTAGCGTTTAAACGGGCCCTCTAGACCCGGGGAGAAGAAATTTGCCTGCCCTGAGTGTCCTAAGCGCTT
CATGACAAGCGCCAACCTGAGCCGTCATATCAAGACCCACACCGGTGGATCCTCTGCACAGTAGTAAGCT
TAAGTTTAAACCGCTGATCAGCCTCGACTGTGCCTTCTAGTTGCCAGCCATCTGTTGTTTGCCCCTCCCC
CGTGCCTTCCTTGACCCTGGAAGGTGCCACTCCCACTGTCCTTTCCTAATAAAATGAGGAAATTGCATCG
CATTGTCTGAGTAGGTGTCATTCTATTCTGGGGGGTGGGGTGGGGCAGGACAGCAAGGGGGAGGATTGGG
AAGACAATAGCAGGCATGCTGGGGATGCGGTGGGCTCTATGGCTTCTGAGGCGGAAAGAACCAGCTGGGG
CTCTAGGGGGTATCCCC
[124 nt withheld, positions 508-631]
C
[91 nt withheld, positions 633-723]
A
[49 nt withheld, positions 725-773]
CCTTTGACGTTGGAGTCCACGTTCTTTAATAGTGGACTCTTG
