Addgene plasmid #13138: pc3XB-ZF39
Depositing lab: Keith Joung. Depositing organization: Massachusetts General Hospital. Publication: Standardized reagents and protocols for engineering zinc finger nucleases by modular assembly. Wright DA, Thibodeau-Beganny S, Sander JD, Winfrey RJ, Hirsh AS, Eichtinger M, Fu F, Porteus MH, Dobbs D, Voytas DF, Joung JK. Nat Protoc. 2006;1(3):1637-52. doi: 10.1038/nprot.2006.259 PubMed 17406455.
Backbone
  Vector backbone: pc3XB
  Backbone manufacturer: Modified Invitrogen pcDNA3
  Backbone size w/o insert (bp): 5400
  Vector type: Mammalian Expression
  Selectable markers: Neomycin (select with G418)
Growth in bacteria
  Bacterial resistance: Ampicillin, 100 μg/mL
  Growth temperature: 37°C
  Growth strain: DH5alpha
  Copy number: High Copy
Gene/Insert
  Gene/Insert name: ZF39
  Insert size (bp): 90
  Cloning method: Restriction Enzyme; 5′ cloning site XbaI (not destroyed); 3′ cloning site BamHI (not destroyed)
  Sequencing primers: 5′ T7
Terms and licenses: Academic/Nonprofit Terms; Industry Terms: Not Available to Industry
Depositor comments: Part of the Zinc Finger Consortium Modular Assembly Kit v1.0. Finger protein sequence: PGEKKFACPECPKRFMTSANLSRHIKTH. Target DNA sequence: GAT. This zinc finger is derived from the Sangamo module set.
How to cite: pc3XB-ZF39 was a gift from Keith Joung (Addgene plasmid # 13138 ; http://n2t.net/addgene:13138 ; RRID:Addgene_13138)
